Addgene plasmid #124281: hMTP
Purpose: Expresses human MTP in mammalian cells.
Depositing lab: Mahmood Hussain. Depositing organization: SUNY Downstate Medical Center. Publication: A Drosophila microsomal triglyceride transfer protein homolog promotes the assembly and secretion of human apolipoprotein B. Implications for human and insect transport and metabolism. Sellers JA, Hou L, Athar H, Hussain MM, Shelness GS. J Biol Chem. 2003 May 30;278(22):20367-73. doi: 10.1074/jbc.M300271200. Epub 2003 Mar 25. PubMed 12657646.
Backbone
  Vector backbone: pcDNA3
  Vector type: Mammalian Expression
Growth in bacteria
  Bacterial resistance: Ampicillin, 100 μg/mL
  Growth temperature: 37°C
  Growth strain: DH5alpha
  Copy number: Low Copy
Gene/Insert
  Gene/Insert name: MTTP
  Species: H. sapiens (human)
  Entrez Gene: MTTP (a.k.a. ABL, MTP)
  Promoter: CMV
  Cloning method: Restriction Enzyme; 5′ cloning site unknown (unknown if destroyed); 3′ cloning site unknown (unknown if destroyed)
  Sequencing primers: 5′ CMV-F
Terms and licenses: Academic/Nonprofit Terms; Industry Terms: Not Available to Industry
How to cite: hMTP was a gift from Mahmood Hussain (Addgene plasmid # 124281 ; http://n2t.net/addgene:124281 ; RRID:Addgene_124281)
