[The description below was written by a language model from this plasmid's Addgene catalogue record and pLannotate feature annotations shown in this document.]
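Description:
hMTP is a mammalian expression plasmid built on the pcDNA3 backbone that carries the human MTTP coding sequence, encoding the large subunit of microsomal triglyceride transfer protein. The sequenced plasmid is about 8.7 kb. It is propagated in E. coli through a ColE1/pUC-type origin and selected with ampicillin via the β-lactamase gene. The catalogue lists it as low copy even though the annotated origin is of the high-copy type. An f1 origin is also present, which in principle allows single-stranded DNA production.

The MTTP open reading frame (roughly 2.7 kb) sits downstream of the human cytomegalovirus immediate-early enhancer and promoter and is followed by the bovine growth hormone polyadenylation signal, giving strong constitutive transcription in transfected mammalian cells. T7 and SP6 phage promoters flank the cloning region, as is standard for pcDNA3, and could support in vitro transcription or serve as sequencing primer sites. No epitope tag or reporter is annotated, and the restriction sites used for cloning are not recorded. A separate cassette, consisting of the SV40 early promoter, the neomycin phosphotransferase gene and an SV40 poly(A) signal, permits G418 selection of stable transfectants. Several short annotated fragments (an HIV-1 LTR piece, an eft-3 promoter piece, ble, lacI and lac promoter remnants) appear to be backbone remnants or incidental matches rather than functional elements.

MTP transfers triglyceride, cholesteryl ester and phospholipid between membranes and is required for the assembly and secretion of apolipoprotein B-containing lipoproteins. The plasmid is intended for expressing human MTP in mammalian cells, and the associated study compared it with a Drosophila homologue in supporting human apoB secretion.
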