Features (pLannotate 1.2.2; 24 found; start..end, strand, type, name):
     79..458     +  enhancer       CMV enhancer: human cytomegalovirus immediate early enhancer
    459..662     +  promoter       CMV promoter: human cytomegalovirus (CMV) immediate early promoter
    658..691     +  LTR            5' LTR (truncated) (fragment): truncated 5' long terminal repeat (LTR) from HIV-1
    707..725     +  promoter       T7 promoter: promoter for bacteriophage T7 RNA polymerase
    751..775     +  misc_feature   MCS (fragment): pBluescript multiple cloning site
    849..3530    +  CDS            MTTP: MTP_HUMAN - Also known as MTP. Experimental evidence at protein level: Swiss-Prot protein existence level 1. Catalyzes the transport of triglyceride, cholesteryl ester, and phospholipid between phospholipid surfaces (PubMed:23475612, PubMed:8939939, PubMed:26224785, PubMed:25108285, PubMed:22236406, PubMed:16478722, PubMed:15897609, PubMed:8876250). Required for the assembly and secretion of plasma lipoproteins that contain apolipoprotein B (PubMed:23475612, PubMed:8939939, PubMed:26224785, PubMed:8876250, PubMed:16478722). May be involved in regulating cholesteryl ester biosynthesis in cells
   3834..3856    -  promoter       eft-3 promoter (fragment): eft-3; promoter for the C. elegans elongation factor 1α gene (Mitrovich and Anderson, 2000)
   4012..4030    -  promoter       SP6 promoter: promoter for bacteriophage SP6 RNA polymerase
   4056..4280    +  polyA_signal   bGH poly(A) signal: bovine growth hormone polyadenylation signal
   4284..4305    +  promoter       SV40 promoter (fragment): SV40 enhancer and early promoter
   4326..4754    +  rep_origin     f1 ori (sequence partly withheld): f1 bacteriophage origin of replication; arrow indicates direction of (+) strand synthesis
   4840..4858    -  misc_feature   MCS (fragment): pUC18/19 multiple cloning site
   4867..5196    +  promoter       SV40 promoter: SV40 enhancer and early promoter
   5263..6054    +  CDS            neo: KKA2_KLEPN - Also known as kan, nptII. Experimental evidence at protein level: Swiss-Prot protein existence level 1. Resistance to kanamycin, neomycin, paromomycin, ribostamycin, butirosin and gentamicin B. From Klebsiella pneumoniae.
   6078..6236    +  CDS            ble (fragment): BLE_KLEPN - Experimental evidence at protein level: Swiss-Prot protein existence level 1. Binding protein with a strong affinity to the bleomycin family of antibiotics. Binds to CL990; an antimitotic-antibiotic compound. From Klebsiella pneumoniae.
   6231..6365    +  polyA_signal   SV40 poly(A) signal: SV40 polyadenylation signal
   6420..6436    -  protein_bind   lac operator: The lac repressor binds to the lac operator to inhibit transcription in E. coli. This inhibition can be relieved by adding lactose or isopropyl-β-D-thiogalactopyranoside (IPTG). lac repressor encoded by lacI
   6444..6474    -  promoter       lac promoter: promoter for the E. coli lac operon
   6489..6510    -  protein_bind   CAP binding site: CAP binding activates transcription in the presence of cAMP. E. coli catabolite activator protein
   6523..6615    -  CDS            lacI (fragment): lac repressor; lacI; The lac repressor binds to the lac operator to inhibit transcription in E. coli. This inhibition can be relieved by adding lactose or isopropyl-β-D-thiogalactopyranoside (IPTG).
   6798..7386    -  rep_origin     ori: high-copy-number ColE1/pMB1/pBR322/pUC origin of replication
   7557..8417    -  CDS            AmpR: β-lactamase; bla; confers resistance to ampicillin, carbenicillin, and related antibiotics
   8418..8522    -  promoter       AmpR promoter: bla
   8581..8633    -  misc_feature   bom (fragment): basis of mobility region from pBR322
>Addgene plasmid #124281 | hMTP | addgene full sequence | sequence record 243701 | Addgene NGS Result
CCGACAATTGCATGAAGAATCTGCTTAGGGTTAGGCGTTTTGCGCTGCTTCGCGATGTACGGGCCAGATA
TACGCGTTGACATTGATTATTGACTAGTTATTAATAGTAATCAATTACGGGGTCATTAGTTCATAGCCCA
TATATGGAGTTCCGCGTTACATAACTTACGGTAAATGGCCCGCCTGGCTGACCGCCCAACGACCCCCGCC
CATTGACGTCAATAATGACGTATGTTCCCATAGTAACGCCAATAGGGACTTTCCATTGACGTCAATGGGT
GGAGTATTTACGGTAAACTGCCCACTTGGCAGTACATCAAGTGTATCATATGCCAAGTACGCCCCCTATT
GACGTCAATGACGGTAAATGGCCCGCCTGGCATTATGCCCAGTACATGACCTTATGGGACTTTCCTACTT
GGCAGTACATCTACGTATTAGTCATCGCTATTACCATGGTGATGCGGTTTTGGCAGTACATCAATGGGCG
TGGATAGCGGTTTGACTCACGGGGATTTCCAAGTCTCCACCCCATTGACGTCAATGGGAGTTTGTTTTGG
CACCAAAATCAACGGGACTTTCCAAAATGTCGTAACAACTCCGCCCCATTGACGCAAATGGGCGGTAGGC
GTGTACGGTGGGAGGTCTATATAAGCAGAGCTCTCTGGCTAACTAGAGAACCCACTGCTTACTGGCTTAT
CGAAATTAATACGACTCACTATAGGGAGACCCAAGCTTGGTACCGAGCTCGGATCCCCCGGGCTGCAGGA
ATTCGGCACGAGTGAAAGAGTCCACTTCTCAGTGACTCCTAGCTGGGCACTGGATGCAGTTGAGGATTGC
TGGTCAATATGATTCTTCTTGCTGTGCTTTTTCTCTGCTTCATTTCCTCATATTCAGCTTCTGTTAAAGG
TCACACAACTGGTCTCTCATTAAATAATGACCGGCTGTACAAGCTCACGTACTCCACTGAAGTTCTTCTT
GATCGGGGCAAAGGAAAACTGCAAGACAGCGTGGGCTACCGCATTTCCTCCAACGTGGATGTGGCCTTAC
TATGGAGGAATCCTGATGGTGATGATGACCAGTTGATCCAAATAACGATGAAGGATGTAAATGTTGAAAA
TGTGAATCAGCAGAGAGGAGAGAAGAGCATCTTCAAAGGAAAAAGCCCATCTAAAATAATGGGAAAGGAA
AACTTGGAAGCTCTGCAAAGACCTACGCTCCTTCATCTAATCCATGGAAAGGTCAAAGAGTTCTACTCAT
ATCAAAATGAGGCAGTGGCCATAGAAAATATCAAGAGAGGTCTGGCTAGCCTATTTCAGACACAGTTAAG
CTCTGGAACCACCAATGAGGTAGATATCTCTGGAAATTGTAAAGTGACCTACCAGGCTCATCAAGACAAA
GTGATCAAAATTAAGGCCTTGGATTCATGCAAAATAGCGAGGTCTGGATTTACGACCCCAAATCAGGTCT
TGGGTGTCAGTTCAAAAGCTACATCTGTCACCACCTATAAGATAGAAGACAGCTTTGTTATAGCTGTGCT
TGCTGAAGAAACACACAATTTTGGACTGAATTTCCTACAAACCATTAAGGGGAAAATAGTATCGAAGCAG
AAATTAGAGCTGAAGACAACCGAAGCAGGCCCAAGATTGATGTCTGGAAAGCAGGCTGCAGCCATAATCA
AAGCAGTTGATTCAAAGTACACGGCCATTCCCATTGTGGGGCAGGTCTTCCAGAGCCACTGTAAAGGATG
TCCTTCTCTCTCGGAGCTCTGGCGGTCCACCAGGAAATACCTGCAGCCTGACAACCTTTCCAAGGCTGAG
GCTGTCAGAAACTTCCTGGCCTTCATTCAGCACCTCAGGACTGCGAAGAAAGAAGAGATCCTTCAAATAC
TAAAGATGGAAAATAAGGAAGTATTACCTCAGCTGGTGGATGCTGTCACCTCTGCTCAGACCTCAGACTC
ATTAGAAGCCATTTTGGACTTTTTGGATTTCAAAAGTGACAGCAGCATTATCCTCCAGGAGAGGTTTCTC
TATGCCTGTGGATTTGCTTCTCATCCCAATGAAGAACTCCTGAGAGCCCTCATTAGTAAGTTCAAAGGTT
CTATTGGTAGCAGTGACATCAGAGAAACTGTTATGATCATCACTGGGACACTTGTCAGAAAGTTGTGTCA
GAATGAAGGCTGCAAACTCAAAGCAGTAGTGGAAGCTAAGAAGTTAATCCTGGGAGGACTTGAAAAAGCA
GAGAAAAAAGAGGACACCAGGATGTATCTGCTGGCTTTGAAGAATGCCCTGCTTCCAGAAGGCATCCCAA
GTCTTCTGAAGTATGCAGAAGCAGGAGAAGGGCCCATCAGCCACCTGGCTACCACTGCTCTCCAGAGATA
TGATCTCCCTTTCATAACTGATGAGGTGAAGAAGACCTTAAACAGAATATACCACCAAAACCGTAAAGTT
CATGAAAAGACTGTGCGCACTGCTGCAGCTGCTATCATTTTAAATAACAATCCATCCTACATGGACGTCA
AGAACATCCTGCTGTCTATTGGGGAGCTTCCCCAAGAAATGAATAAATACATGCTCGCCATTGTTCAAGA
CATCCTACGTTTTGAAATGCCTGCAAGCAAAATTGTCCGTCGAGTTCTGAAGGAAATGGTCGCTCACAAT
TATGACCGTTTCTCCAGGAGTGGATCTTCTTCTGCCTACACTGGCTACATAGAACGTAGTCCCCGTTCGG
CATCTACTTACAGCCTAGACATTCTCTACTCGGGTTCTGGCATTCTAAGGAGAAGTAACCTGAACATCTT
TCAGTACATTGGGAAGGCTGGTCTTCACGGTAGCCAGGTGGTTATTGAAGCCCAAGGACTGGAAGCCTTA
ATCGCAGCCACCCCTGACGAGGGGGAGGAGAACCTTGACTCCTATGCTGGTATGTCAGCCATCCTCTTTG
ATGTTCAGCTCAGACCTGTCACCTTTTTCAACGGATACAGTGATTTGATGTCCAAAATGCTGTCAGCATC
TGGCGACCCTATCAGTGTGGTGAAAGGACTTATTCTGCTAATAGATCATTCTCAGGAACTTCAGTTACAA
TCTGGACTAAAAGCCAATATAGAGGTCCAGGGTGGTCTAGCTATTGATATTTCAGGTGCAATGGAGTTTA
GCTTGTGGTATCGTGAGTCTAAAACCCGAGTGAAAAATAGGGTGACTGTGGTAATAACCACTGACATCAC
AGTGGACTCCTCTTTTGTGAAAGCTGGCCTGGAAACCAGTACAGAAACAGAAGCAGGCTTGGAGTTTATC
TCCACAGTGCAGTTTTCTCAGTACCCATTCTTAGTTTGCATGCAGATGGACAAGGATGAAGCTCCATTCA
GGCAATTTGAGAAAAAGTACGAAAGGCTGTCCACAGGCAGAGGTTATGTCTCTCAGAAAAGAAAAGAAAG
CGTATTAGCAGGATGTGAATTCCCGCTCCATCAAGAGAACTCAGAGATGTGCAAAGTGGTGTTTGCCCCT
CAGCCGGATAGTACTTCCAGCGGATGGTTTTGAAACTGACCTGTGATATTTTACTTGAATTTGTCTCCCC
GAAAGGGACACAATGTGGCATGACTAAGTACTTGCTCTCTGAGAGCACAGCGTTTACATATTTACCTGTA
TTTAAGATTTTTGTAAAAAGCTACAAAAAACTGCAGTTTGATCAAATTTGGGTATATGCAGTATGCTACC
CACAGCGTCATTTTGAATCATCATGTGACGCTTTCAACAACGTTCTTAGTTTACTTATACCTCTCTCAAA
TCTCATTTGGTACAGTCAGAATAGTTATTCTCTAAGAGGAAACTAGTGTTTGTTAAAAACAAAAATAAAA
ACAAAACCACACAAGGAGAACCCAATTTTGTTTCAACAATTTTTGATCAATGTATATGAAGCTCTTGATA
GGACTTCCTTAAGCATGACGGGAAAACCAAACACGTTCCCTAATCAGGAAAAAAAAAAAAAAAACTCGAG
CATGCATCTAGAGGGCCCTATTCTATAGTGTCACCTAAATGCTAGAGCTCGCTGATCAGCCTCGACTGTG
CCTTCTAGTTGCCAGCCATCTGTTGTTTGCCCCTCCCCCGTGCCTTCCTTGACCCTGGAAGGTGCCACTC
CCACTGTCCTTTCCTAATAAAATGAGGAAATTGCATCGCATTGTCTGAGTAGGTGTCATTCTATTCTGGG
GGGTGGGGTGGGGCAGGACAGCAAGGGGGAGGATTGGGAAGACAATAGCAGGCATGCTGGGGATGCGGTG
GGCTCTATGGCTTCTGAGGCGGAAAGAACCAGCTGGGGCTCGAGGGGGGATCCCC
[124 nt withheld, positions 4326-4449]
C
[91 nt withheld, positions 4451-4541]
A
[49 nt withheld, positions 4543-4591]
CCTTTGACGTTGGAGTCCACGTTCTTT
[37 nt withheld, positions 4619-4655]
ACCCTATCTCGGTCTATTCTTTTGATTTATAAGGGATTTTGCCGATTTCGGCCTATTGGTTAAAAAATGA
GCTGATTTAACAAAAATTTAACGCGAATTTTAACAAAATATTAACGCTTACAATTTAAATATTTGCTTAT
ACAATCT
[37 nt withheld, positions 4803-4839]
GGGTACCGAGCTCGAATTCTGTGGAATGTGTGTCAGTTAGGGTGTGGAAAGTCCCCAGGCTCCCCAGCAG
GCAGAAGTATGCAAAGCATGCATCTCAATTAGTCAGCAACCAGGTGTGGAAAGTCCCCAGGCTCCCCAGC
AGGCAGAAGTATGCAAAGCATGCATCTCAATTAGTCAGCAACCATAGTCCCGCCCCTAACTCCGCCCATC
CCGCCCCTAACTCCGCCCAGTTCCGCCCATTCTCCGCCCCATGGCTGACTAATTTTTTTTATTTATGCAG
AGGCCGAGGCCGCCTCGGCCTCTGAGCTATTCCAGAAGTAGTGAGGAGGCTTTTTTGGAGGCCTAGGCTT
TTGCAAAAAGCTCCCGGGAGCTTGGATATCCATTTTCGGATCTGATCAAGAGACAGGATGAGGATCGTTT
CGCATGATTGAACAAGATGGATTGCACGCAGGTTCTCCGGCCGCTTGGGTGGAGAGGCTATTCGGCTATG
ACTGGGCACAACAGACAATCGGCTGCTCTGATGCCGCCGTGTTCCGGCTGTCAGCGCAGGGGCGCCCGGT
TCTTTTTGTCAAGACCGACCTGTCCGGTGCCCTGAATGAACTGCAGGACGAGGCAGCGCGGCTATCGTGG
CTGGCCACGACGGGCGTTCCTTGCGCAGCTGTGCTCGACGTTGTCACTGAAGCGGGAAGGGACTGGCTGC
TATTGGGCGAAGTGCCGGGGCAGGATCTCCTGTCATCTCACCTTGCTCCTGCCGAGAAAGTATCCATCAT
GGCTGATGCAATGCGGCGGCTGCATACGCTTGATCCGGCTACCTGCCCATTCGACCACCAAGCGAAACAT
CGCATCGAGCGAGCACGTACTCGGATGGAAGCCGGTCTTGTCGATCAGGATGATCTGGACGAAGAGCATC
AGGGGCTCGCGCCAGCCGAACTGTTCGCCAGGCTCAAGGCGCGCATGCCCGACGGCGAGGATCTCGTCGT
GACCCATGGCGATGCCTGCTTGCCGAATATCATGGTGGAAAATGGCCGCTTTTCTGGATTCATCGACTGT
GGCCGGCTGGGTGTGGCGGACCGCTATCAGGACATAGCGTTGGCTACCCGTGATATTGCTGAAGAGCTTG
GCGGCGAATGGGCTGACCGCTTCCTCGTGCTTTACGGTATCGCCGCTCCCGATTCGCAGCGCATCGCCTT
CTATCGCCTTCTTGACGAGTTCTTCTGAGCGGGACTCTGGGGTTCGAAATGACCGACCAAGCGACGCCCA
ACCTGCCATCACGAGATTTCGATTCCACCGCCGCCTTCTATGAAAGGTTGGGCTTCGGAATCGTTTTCCG
GGACGCCGGCTGGATGATCCTCCAGCGCGGGGATCTCATGCTGGAGTTCTTCGCCCACCCCAACTTGTTT
ATTGCAGCTTATAATGGTTACAAATAAAGCAATAGCATCACAAATTTCACAAATAAAGCATTTTTTTCAC
TGCATTCTAGTTGTGGTTTGTCCAAACTCATCAATGTATCTTATCATGTCTGGATCCGTCGACCTCGAGA
GCTTGGCGTAATCATGGTCATAGCTGTTTCCTGTGTGAAATTGTTATCCGCTCACAATTCCACACAACAT
ACGAGCCGGAAGCATAAAGTGTAAAGCCTGGGGTGCCTAATGAGTGAGCTAACTCACATTAATTGCGTTG
CGCTCACTGCCCGCTTTCCAGTCGGGAAACCTGTCGTGCCAGCTGCATTAATGAATCGGCCAACGCGCGG
GGAGAGGCGGTTTGCGTATTGGGCGCTCTTCCGCTTCCTCGCTCACTGACTCGCTGCGCTCGGTCGTTCG
GCTGCGGCGAGCGGTATCAGCTCACTCAAAGGCGGTAATACGGTTATCCACAGAATCAGGGGATAACGCA
GGAAAGAACATGTGAGCAAAAGGCCAGCAAAAGGCCAGGAACCGTAAAAAGGCCGCGTTGCTGGCGTTTT
TCCATAGGCTCCGCCCCCCTGACGAGCATCACAAAAATCGACGCTCAAGTCAGAGGTGGCGAAACCCGAC
AGGACTATAAAGATACCAGGCGTTTCCCCCTGGAAGCTCCCTCGTGCGCTCTCCTGTTCCGACCCTGCCG
CTTACCGGATACCTGTCCGCCTTTCTCCCTTCGGGAAGCGTGGCGCTTTCTCATAGCTCACGCTGTAGGT
ATCTCAGTTCGGTGTAGGTCGTTCGCTCCAAGCTGGGCTGTGTGCACGAACCCCCCGTTCAGCCCGACCG
CTGCGCCTTATCCGGTAACTATCGTCTTGAGTCCAACCCGGTAAGACACGACTTATCGCCACTGGCAGCA
GCCACTGGTAACAGGATTAGCAGAGCGAGGTATGTAGGCGGTGCTACAGAGTTCTTGAAGTGGTGGCCTA
ACTACGGCTACACTAGAAGAACAGTATTTGGTATCTGCGCTCTGCTGAAGCCAGTTACCTTCGGAAAAAG
AGTTGGTAGCTCTTGATCCGGCAAACAAACCACCGCTGGTAGCGGTGGTTTTTTTGTTTGCAAGCAGCAG
ATTACGCGCAGAAAAAAAGGATCTCAAGAAGATCCTTTGATCTTTTCTACGGGGTCTGACGCTCAGTGGA
ACGAAAACTCACGTTAAGGGATTTTGGTCATGAGATTATCAAAAAGGATCTTCACCTAGATCCTTTTAAA
TTAAAAATGAAGTTTTAAATCAATCTAAAGTATATATGAGTAAACTTGGTCTGACAGTTACCAATGCTTA
ATCAGTGAGGCACCTATCTCAGCGATCTGTCTATTTCGTTCATCCATAGTTGCCTGACTCCCCGTCGTGT
AGATAACTACGATACGGGAGGGCTTACCATCTGGCCCCAGTGCTGCAATGATACCGCGAGACCCACGCTC
ACCGGCTCCAGATTTATCAGCAATAAACCAGCCAGCCGGAAGGGCCGAGCGCAGAAGTGGTCCTGCAACT
TTATCCGCCTCCATCCAGTCTATTAATTGTTGCCGGGAAGCTAGAGTAAGTAGTTCGCCAGTTAATAGTT
TGCGCAACGTTGTTGCCATTGCTACAGGCATCGTGGTGTCACGCTCGTCGTTTGGTATGGCTTCATTCAG
CTCCGGTTCCCAACGATCAAGGCGAGTTACATGATCCCCCATGTTGTGCAAAAAAGCGGTTAGCTCCTTC
GGTCCTCCGATCGTTGTCAGAAGTAAGTTGGCCGCAGTGTTATCACTCATGGTTATGGCAGCACTGCATA
ATTCTCTTACTGTCATGCCATCCGTAAGATGCTTTTCTGTGACTGGTGAGTACTCAACCAAGTCATTCTG
AGAATAGTGTATGCGGCGACCGAGTTGCTCTTGCCCGGCGTCAATACGGGATAATACCGCGCCACATAGC
AGAACTTTAAAAGTGCTCATCATTGGAAAACGTTCTTCGGGGCGAAAACTCTCAAGGATCTTACCGCTGT
TGAGATCCAGTTCGATGTAACCCACTCGTGCACCCAACTGATCTTCAGCATCTTTTACTTTCACCAGCGT
TTCTGGGTGAGCAAAAACAGGAAGGCAAAATGCCGCAAAAAAGGGAATAAGGGCGACACGGAAATGTTGA
ATACTCATACTCTTCCTTTTTCAATATTATTGAAGCATTTATCAGGGTTATTGTCTCATGAGCGGATACA
TATTTGAATGTATTTAGAAAAATAAACAAATAGGGGTTCCGCGCACATTTCCCCGAAAAGTGCCACCTGA
CGTCGACGGATCGGGAGATCTCCCGATCCCCTATGGTGCACTCTCAGTACAATCTGCTCTGATGCCGCAT
AGTTAAGCCAGTATCTGCTCCCTGCTTGTGTGTTGGAGGTCGCTGAGTAGTGCGCGAGCAAAATTTAAGC
TACAACAAGGCAAGGCTTGA
